>Addgene plasmid #45354 | UPR pBARUra3 | addgene partial sequence | sequence record 64263 | yCUP1pro-F 5'-CATATAGAAGTCATCGAAAT-3'
ACTGTACGAATTCATGGTTCGACCATTGAACTGCATCGTCGCCGTGTCCCAAAATATGGGGATTGGCAAG
AACGGAGACCTACCCTGGCCTCCGCTCAGGAACGAGTTCAAGTACTTCCAAAGAATGACCACAACCTCTT
CAGTGGAAGGTAAACAGAATCTGGTGATTATGGGTAGGAAAACCTGGTTCTCCATTCCTGAGAAGAATCG
ACCTTTAAAGGACAGAATTAATATAGTTCTCAGTAGAGAACTCAAAGAACCACCACGAGGAGCTCATTTT
CTTGCCAAAAGTTTGGATGATGCCTTAAGACTTATTGAACAACCGGAATTGGCAAGTAAAGTAGACATGG
TTTGGATAGTCGGAGGCAGTTCTGTTTACCAGGAAGCCATGAATCAACCAGGCCACCTCAGACTCTTTGT
GACAAGGATCATGCAGGAATTTGAAAGTGACACGTTTTTCCCAGAAATTGATTTGGGGAAATATAAACTT
CTCCCAGAATACCCAGGCGTCCTCTCTGAGGTCCAGGAGGAAAAAGGCATCAAGTATAAGTTTGAAGTCT
ACGAGAAGAAAGACGGTACCTACCCATACGATGTCCCAGATTACGCCGCTTTCCTTGCGGGTAGTGGGTC
GACCATGCAGATTTTCGTCAAGACTTTGACCGGTAAAACCATAACATTGGAAGTTGAATCTTCCGATACC
ATCGACAACGTTAAGTCGAAAATTCAAGACAAGGAAGGTATCCCTCCAGATCAACAAAGATTGATCTTTG
CCGGTAGGCAGCTAGAAGACGGTAGAACGCTGTCTGATTACAACATTCAGAAGGAGTCCACCTTACATCT
TGTGCTAAGGCTAAGAGGTGGTAGACACGGATCCGGAGCTTGGCTGTTGCCCGTCTCACTGGTGAAAAGA
AAAACCACCCTGGCGCCCAATACGCAAACCGCCTCTCCCCGCGCGTTGGCCGATTC
