>Addgene plasmid #45354 | UPR pBARUra3 | addgene partial sequence | sequence record 65108 | URA3-R2 5'-TTGGCGGATAATGCCTTTAG-3'
GAAATCAGTCAAGATATCCACATGTGTTTTTAGTAAACAAATTTTGGGACCTAATGCTTCAACTAACTCC
AGTAATTCCTTGGTGGTACGAACATCCAATGAAGCACACAAGTTTGTTTGCTTTTCGTGCATGATATTAA
ATAGCTTGGCAGCAACAGGACTAGGATGAGTAGCAGCACGTTCCTTATATGTAGCTTTCGACTGGCCAAG
GAAAGCGGCGTAATCTGGGACGTCGTATGGGTAGCCACGGGAAACCTGTCGTGCCAGCTGCATTAATGAA
TCGGCCAACGCGCGGGGAGAGGCGGTTTGCGTATTGGGCGCCAGGGTGGTTTTTCTTTTCACCAGTGAGA
CGGGCAACAGCCAAGCTCCGGATCCGTGTCTACCACCTCTTAGCCTTAGCACAAGATGTAAGGTGGACTC
CTTCTGAATGTTGTAATCAGACAGCGTTCTACCGTCTTCTAGCTGCCTACCGGCAAAGATCAATCTTTGT
TGATCTGGAGGGATACCTTCCTTGTCTTGAATTTTCGACTTAACGTTGTCGATGGTATCGGAAGATTCAA
CTTCCAATGTTATGGTTTTACCGGTCAAAGTCTTGACGAAAATCTGCATGGTCGACCCACTACCCGCAAG
GAAAGCGGCGTAATCTGGGACATCGTATGGGTAGGTACCGTCTTTCTTCTCGTAGACTTCAAACTTATAC
TTGATGCCTTTTTCCTCCTGGACCTCAGAGAGGACGCCTGGGTATTCTGGGAGAAGTTTATATTTCCCCA
AATCAATTTCTGGGAAAAACGTGTCACTTTCAAATTCCTGCATGATCCTTGTCACAAAGAGTCTGAGGTG
GCCCTGGTTGATTCATGGGCTTCCTGGGTAAACAGAACTGCCTCCGACTATCCAAACCCATGTCTACTTT
ACTTGCCAATTCCGGTTGTTCAATAAGTCTTAAGGCATCATCCAAACTTTTGG
