[The description below was written by a language model from this plasmid's Addgene catalogue record.]
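Description:
UPR pBARUra3 is a yeast expression plasmid built on the pBAR backbone. It is propagated in E. coli as a high-copy plasmid under ampicillin selection and maintained in yeast through the TRP1 auxotrophic marker. The record does not state the yeast replication origin (centromeric or 2μ), and no feature table is provided, so the layout of the backbone elements cannot be described further.

The payload is a single fusion open reading frame, DHFR-Ub-Arg-eK-Ura3, expressed from the copper-inducible CUP1 promoter. This arrangement corresponds to the ubiquitin/protein/reference (UPR) technique. In that method, deubiquitylating enzymes cleave the fusion cotranslationally just after the ubiquitin moiety, producing equimolar amounts of two products: a long-lived DHFR-Ub reference protein and a test protein with a chosen N-terminal residue. Here the exposed residue is arginine, a type 1 primary destabilizing residue in the N-end rule pathway that is recognized by the UBR1 ubiquitin ligase. It is followed by the eK segment, generally understood as a lysine-containing extension that supplies ubiquitylation sites, and then the Ura3 reporter. Because the reference and test proteins come from the same translation product, the level of Arg-eK-Ura3 can be normalized to DHFR-Ub, which corrects for differences in expression and sample handling when degradation is measured.

The depositor notes that Arg-eK-Ura3 is often used as a control. This fits its role as a well-characterized N-end rule substrate in studies of UBR1 substrate binding and N-degron-dependent proteolysis in yeast.
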