Addgene plasmid #45354: UPR pBARUra3
Depositing lab: Alexander Varshavsky. Depositing organization: California Institute of Technology. Publication: Substrate-binding sites of UBR1, the ubiquitin ligase of the N-end rule pathway. Xia Z, Webster A, Du F, Piatkov K, Ghislain M, Varshavsky A. J Biol Chem. 2008 Aug 29. 283(35):24011-28. 10.1074/jbc.M802583200 PubMed 18566452.
Backbone
  Vector backbone: pBAR
  Vector type: Yeast Expression
  Selectable markers: TRP1
Growth in bacteria
  Bacterial resistance: Ampicillin, 100 μg/mL
  Growth temperature: 37°C
  Growth strain: DH5alpha
  Copy number: High Copy
Gene/Insert
  Gene/Insert name: DHFR Ub Rek Ura3 (alt name: pCup1 DHFR ub Arg ek Ura3)
  Promoter: pCUP1
  Cloning method: Unknown
  Sequencing primers: 5′ yCUP1pro-F
Terms and licenses: Academic/Nonprofit Terms; Industry Terms: Not Available to Industry
Depositor comments: UPR plasmid for yeast, Arg ek Ura3 is often used as a control.
How to cite: UPR pBARUra3 was a gift from Alexander Varshavsky (Addgene plasmid # 45354 ; http://n2t.net/addgene:45354 ; RRID:Addgene_45354)
